>Addgene plasmid #230132 | AiP12799 - pAAV-AiE0170h-minBG-SYFP2-WPRE3-BGHpA (Alias: CN2799) | addgene full sequence | sequence record 462704 | Addgene NGS Result
CCTGCAGGCAGCTGCGCGCTCGCTCGCTCACTGAGGCCGCCCGGGCGTCGGGCGACCTTTGGTCGCCCGG
CCTCAGTGAGCGAGCGAGCGCGCAGAGAGGGAGTGGCCAACTCCATCACTAGGGGTTCCTGCGGCCGCAC
GCGTATCTTCCCCACTGAACATACTCCCCCTTATTTATTCCATATACACATAAATAGCACCACCATGCAC
CTGTGGCCAAAAGCCAGAAAATGGAGTGCCATCCTCCACAACACCTTACTCACACTACCTTGATGCCTAG
ATGGTCTTAAAGTCTTAAAGATTCTGCTTCCTTATTACTTCTAAAATCTGTTCCCACCACCCTACTTCTA
CTGTCTTTTAGCTAATCTCACAATATTCAATATTTCTTGCCAGGATTATTGCAATTCCCTCCTGTTAAGT
CTCCCCACTTAAACTCCAGCTGCACCAATCTACACTTTACAATTCTGCAGAGATGTCTTTTTAACATGCA
AATATGCTTATATTATTTCTTTGCTTACACATTCCAATAACTCCTCTAAATAAAACTCTTAAGTTGCTTA
GACTGACACAAGGCTCTCATGAATGTGTCCCTGCCTGCCCTTCTGCTTCTACCTTCTAGCATTCCCCTTT
GTAAATCCTATGCACTTCTCTGAGCACATCATTTTCTGTCTTTTCTTTTTTTCTTTTTCTTTGAGATGAA
GTCTTTCAACATTGCCCAGGCTGGTCTCAAACTCCTGGGCTCAAGCGATCCTCTCGCCTCAACCTCCTGA
GTAGCTGGAGCTCGGGCTGGGCATAAAAGTCAGGGCAGAGCCATCTATTGCTTACATTTGCTTCTGGGAT
CCAGATCTTTCGAAGCTAGCGCTACCGGTCGCCACCATGGTGAGCAAGGGCGAGGAGCTGTTCACCGGGG
TGGTGCCCATCCTGGTCGAGCTGGACGGCGACGTAAACGGCCACAAGTTCAGCGTGTCCGGCGAGGGCGA
GGGCGATGCCACCTACGGCAAGCTGACCCTGAAGCTGATCTGCACCACCGGCAAGCTGCCCGTGCCCTGG
CCCACCCTCGTGACCACCCTGGGCTACGGCGTGCAGTGCTTCGCCCGCTACCCCGACCACATGAAGCAGC
ACGACTTCTTCAAGTCCGCCATGCCCGAAGGCTACGTCCAGGAGCGCACCATCTTCTTCAAGGACGACGG
CAACTACAAGACCCGCGCCGAGGTGAAGTTCGAGGGCGACACCCTGGTGAACCGCATCGAGCTGAAGGGC
ATCGACTTCAAGGAGGACGGCAACATCCTGGGGCACAAGCTGGAGTACAACTACAACAGCCACAACGTCT
ATATCACCGCCGACAAGCAGAAGAACGGCATCAAGGCCAACTTCAAGATCCGCCACAACATCGAGGACGG
CGGCGTGCAGCTCGCCGACCACTACCAGCAGAACACCCCCATCGGCGACGGCCCCGTGCTGCTGCCCGAC
AACCACTACCTGAGCTACCAGTCCAAGCTGAGCAAAGACCCCAACGAGAAGCGCGATCACATGGTCCTGC
TGGAGTTCGTGACCGCCGCCGGGATCACTCTCGGCATGGACGAGCTGTACAAGTAAGTCGACGGCGCGCC
GCGGCCGCGAATTCGATATCATAATCAACCTCTGGATTACAAAATTTGTGAAAGATTGACTGGTATTCTT
AACTATGTTGCTCCTTTTACGCTATGTGGATACGCTGCTTTAATGCCTTTGTATCATGCTATTGCTTCCC
GTATGGCTTTCATTTTCTCCTCCTTGTATAAATCCTGGTTAGTTCTTGCCACGGCGGAACTCATCGCCGC
CTGCCTTGCCCGCTGCTGGACAGGGGCTCGGCTGTTGGGCACTGACAATTCCGTGGCTCGAGAGATCTTC
GACTGTGCCTTCTAGTTGCCAGCCATCTGTTGTTTGCCCCTCCCCCGTGCCTTCCTTGACCCTGGAAGGT
GCCACTCCCACTGTCCTTTCCTAATAAAATGAGGAAATTGCATCGCATTGTCTGAGTAGGTGTCATTCTA
TTCTGGGGGGTGGGGTGGGGCAGGACAGCAAGGGGGAGGATTGGGAAGACAATAGCAGGCATGAGATCTC
ACGTGCGGACCGAGCGGCCGCAGGAACCCCTAGTGATGGAGTTGGCCACTCCCTCTCTGCGCGCTCGCTC
GCTCACTGAGGCCGGGCGACCAAAGGTCGCCCGACGCCCGGGCTTTGCCCGGGCGGCCTCAGTGAGCGAG
CGAGCGCGCAGCTGCCTGCAGGGGCGCCTGATGCGGTATTTTCTCCTTACGCATCTGTGCGGTATTTCAC
ACCGCATA
[95 nt withheld, positions 2319-2413]
T
[46 nt withheld, positions 2415-2460]
C
[141 nt withheld, positions 2462-2602]
CCTTTGACGTTGGAGTCCACGTTCTTT
[37 nt withheld, positions 2630-2666]
ACTCTATCTCGGGCTATTCTTTTGATTTATAAGGGATTTTGCCGATTTCGGTCTATTGGTTAAAAAATGA
GCTGATTTAACAAAAATTTAACGCGAATTTTAACAAAATATTAACGTTTACAATTTTATGGTGCACTCTC
AGTACAATCTGCTCTGATGCCGCATAGTTAAGCCAGCCCCGACACCCGCCAACACCCGCTGACGCGCCCT
GACGGGCTTGTCTGCTCCCGGCATCCGCTTACAGACAAGCTGTGACCGTCTCCGGGAGCTGCATGTGTCA
GAGGTTTTCACCGTCATCACCGAAACGCGCGAGACGAAAGGGCCTCGTGATACGCCTATTTTTATAGGTT
AATGTCATGATAATAATGGTTTCTTAGACGTCAGGTGGCACTTTTCGGGGAAATGTGCGCGGAACCCCTA
TTTGTTTATTTTTCTAAATACATTCAAATATGTATCCGCTCATGAGACAATAACCCTGATAAATGCTTCA
ATAATATTGAAAAAGGAAGAGTATGAGTATTCAACATTTCCGTGTCGCCCTTATTCCCTTTTTTGCGGCA
TTTTGCCTTCCTGTTTTTGCTCACCCAGAAACGCTGGTGAAAGTAAAAGATGCTGAAGATCAGTTGGGTG
CACGAGTGGGTTACATCGAACTGGATCTCAACAGCGGTAAGATCCTTGAGAGTTTTCGCCCCGAAGAACG
TTTTCCAATGATGAGCACTTTTAAAGTTCTGCTATGTGGCGCGGTATTATCCCGTATTGACGCCGGGCAA
GAGCAACTCGGTCGCCGCATACACTATTCTCAGAATGACTTGGTTGAGTACTCACCAGTCACAGAAAAGC
ATCTTACGGATGGCATGACAGTAAGAGAATTATGCAGTGCTGCCATAACCATGAGTGATAACACTGCGGC
CAACTTACTTCTGACAACGATCGGAGGACCGAAGGAGCTAACCGCTTTTTTGCACAACATGGGGGATCAT
GTAACTCGCCTTGATCGTTGGGAACCGGAGCTGAATGAAGCCATACCAAACGACGAGCGTGACACCACGA
TGCCTGTAGCAATGGCAACAACGTTGCGCAAACTATTAACTGGCGAACTACTTACTCTAGCTTCCCGGCA
ACAATTAATAGACTGGATGGAGGCGGATAAAGTTGCAGGACCACTTCTGCGCTCGGCCCTTCCGGCTGGC
TGGTTTATTGCTGATAAATCTGGAGCCGGTGAGCGTGGGTCTCGCGGTATCATTGCAGCACTGGGGCCAG
ATGGTAAGCCCTCCCGTATCGTAGTTATCTACACGACGGGGAGTCAGGCAACTATGGATGAACGAAATAG
ACAGATCGCTGAGATAGGTGCCTCACTGATTAAGCATTGGTAACTGTCAGACCAAGTTTACTCATATATA
CTTTAGATTGATTTAAAACTTCATTTTTAATTTAAAAGGATCTAGGTGAAGATCCTTTTTGATAATCTCA
TGACCAAAATCCCTTAACGTGAGTTTTCGTTCCACTGAGCGTCAGACCCCGTAGAAAAGATCAAAGGATC
TTCTTGAGATCCTTTTTTTCTGCGCGTAATCTGCTGCTTGCAAACAAAAAAACCACCGCTACCAGCGGTG
GTTTGTTTGCCGGATCAAGAGCTACCAACTCTTTTTCCGAAGGTAACTGGCTTCAGCAGAGCGCAGATAC
CAAATACTGTTCTTCTAGTGTAGCCGTAGTTAGGCCACCACTTCAAGAACTCTGTAGCACCGCCTACATA
CCTCGCTCTGCTAATCCTGTTACCAGTGGCTGCTGCCAGTGGCGATAAGTCGTGTCTTACCGGGTTGGAC
TCAAGACGATAGTTACCGGATAAGGCGCAGCGGTCGGGCTGAACGGGGGGTTCGTGCACACAGCCCAGCT
TGGAGCGAACGACCTACACCGAACTGAGATACCTACAGCGTGAGCTATGAGAAAGCGCCACGCTTCCCGA
AGGGAGAAAGGCGGACAGGTATCCGGTAAGCGGCAGGGTCGGAACAGGAGAGCGCACGAGGGAGCTTCCA
GGGGGAAACGCCTGGTATCTTTATAGTCCTGTCGGGTTTCGCCACCTCTGACTTGAGCGTCGATTTTTGT
GATGCTCGTCAGGGGGGCGGAGCCTATGGAAAAACGCCAGCAACGCGGCCTTTTTACGGTTCCTGGCCTT
TTGCTGGCCTTTTGCTCACATGT
Features (pLannotate 1.2.2; 14 found; start..end, strand, type, name):
     12..39      +  repeat_region  AAV2 ITR (fragment): inverted terminal repeat of adeno-associated virus serotype 2 inverted
     68..95      +  repeat_region  AAV2 ITR (fragment): inverted terminal repeat of adeno-associated virus serotype 2 inverted
    877..1593    +  CDS            SYFP2: SYFP2 is a basic (constitutively fluorescent) yellow fluorescent protein published in 2006, derived from Aequorea victoria. It is reported to be a very rapidly-maturing monomer with moderate acid sensitivity.
   1633..1790    +  misc_feature   WPRE (fragment): woodchuck hepatitis virus posttranscriptional regulatory element
   1796..1876    +  misc_feature   WPRE (fragment): woodchuck hepatitis virus posttranscriptional regulatory element
   1893..2004    +  polyA_signal   bGH poly(A) signal: bovine growth hormone polyadenylation signal
   2122..2262    +  repeat_region  AAV2 ITR: inverted terminal repeat of adeno-associated virus serotype 2 inverted
   2267..2318    -  misc_feature   bom (fragment): basis of mobility region from pBR322
   2337..2792    +  rep_origin     f1 ori (sequence partly withheld): f1 bacteriophage origin of replication; arrow indicates direction of (+) strand synthesis
   2793..2842    -  misc_feature   bom (fragment): basis of mobility region from pBR322
   2944..2979    -  CDS            rop (fragment): Rop protein, which maintains plasmids at low copy number; rop
   3074..3178    +  promoter       AmpR promoter: bla
   3179..4039    +  CDS            AmpR: β-lactamase; bla; confers resistance to ampicillin, carbenicillin, and related antibiotics
   4210..4798    +  rep_origin     ori: high-copy-number ColE1/pMB1/pBR322/pUC origin of replication
