[The description below was written by a language model from this plasmid's Addgene catalogue record and pLannotate feature annotations shown in this document.]
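Description:
AiP12799 - pAAV-AiE0170h-minBG-SYFP2-WPRE3-BGHpA (alias CN2799) is an AAV transfer plasmid built on a pAAV2 backbone, about 4.9 kb in the sequenced record. It is intended for packaging a reporter genome into recombinant adeno-associated virus for delivery to brain tissue. In bacteria it is maintained at high copy through a ColE1/pUC-type origin and selected with ampicillin via the β-lactamase gene and its native promoter. An f1 phage origin and small remnants of pBR322 bom and rop sequences are also present in the backbone. The expression cassette is flanked by AAV2 inverted terminal repeats, which provide the cis signals for genome replication and encapsidation. The right ITR is annotated in full, while the left one is detected only as short fragments, which may simply reflect the difficulty of sequencing and annotating these repeats.

Between the ITRs, the enhancer AiE0170h sits upstream of a minimal beta-globin promoter (minBG). Neither element is annotated in the feature table, but they presumably occupy the unannotated stretch preceding the SYFP2 coding sequence. A minimal promoter has little activity of its own, so the pattern of transcription is dictated by the enhancer, which the record describes as designed to drive expression in specific brain cell populations. The record does not say which populations. The payload is SYFP2, a rapidly maturing monomeric yellow fluorescent protein derived from Aequorea victoria. It is followed by WPRE3, a shortened woodchuck hepatitis virus posttranscriptional element that boosts transcript expression (seen here as two WPRE fragments), and the bovine growth hormone polyadenylation signal. The construct belongs to a collection of enhancer AAVs developed for genetic access to cortical cell types, and it serves to label enhancer-defined cells with fluorescence.
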