Addgene plasmid #230132: AiP12799 - pAAV-AiE0170h-minBG-SYFP2-WPRE3-BGHpA (Alias: CN2799)
Purpose: AiE0170h is an enhancer sequence, designed to drive AAV-mediated transgene expression in specific populations of brain cells
Depositing lab: Allen Institute for Brain Science & Boaz Levi. Depositing organization: Allen Institute. Publication: A suite of enhancer AAVs and transgenic mouse lines for genetic access to cortical cell types. Ben-Simon Y, Hooper M, Narayan S, Daigle TL, Dwivedi D, Way SW, Oster A, Stafford DA, Mich JK, Taormina MJ, Martinez RA, Opitz-Araya X, Roth JR, Alexander JR, Allen S, Amster A, Arbuckle J, Ayala A, Baker PM, Bakken TE, Barcelli T, Barta S, Bendrick J, Bertagnolli D, Bielstein C, Bishwakarma P, Bowlus J, Boyer G, Brouner K, Casian B, Casper T, Chakka AB, Chakrabarty R, Chance RK, Chavan S, Clark M, Colbert K, Collman F, Daniel S, Departee M, DiValentin P, Donadio N, Dotson N, Egdorf T, Fliss T, Gabitto M, Garcia J, Gary A, Gasperini M, Gloe J, Goldy J, Gore BB, Graybuck L, Greisman N, Haeseleer F, Halterman C, Haradon Z, Hastings SD, Helback O, Ho W, Hockemeyer D, Huang C, Huff S, Hunker A, Johansen N, Jones D, Juneau Z, Kalmbach B, Kannan M, Khem S, Kussick E, Kutsal R, Larsen R, Lee C, Lee AY, Leibly M, Lenz GH, Li S, Liang E, Lusk N, Madigan Z, Malloy J, Malone J, McCue R, Melchor J, Mollenkopf T, Moosman S, Morin E, Newman D, Ng L, Ngo K, Omstead V, Otto S, Oyama A, Pena N, Pham T, Phillips E, Pom CA, Potekhina L, Ransford S, Ray PL, Rette D, Reynoldson C, Rimorin C, Rocha D, Ruiz A, Sanchez REA, Sawyer L, Sedeno-Cortes A, Sevigny JP, Shapovalova N, Shepard N, Shulga L, Sigler AR, Siverts L, Soliman S, Somasundaram S, Staats B, Stewart K, Szelenyi E, Tieu M, Trader C, Tran A, van Velthoven CTJ, Walker M, Wang Y, Weed N, Wirthlin M, Wood T, Wynalda B, Yao Z, Zhou T, Ariza J, Dee N, Reding M, Ronellenfitch K, Mufti S, Sunkin SM, Smith KA, Esposito L, Waters J, Thyagarajan B, Yao S, Lein ES, Zeng H, Levi BP, Ngai J, Ting JT, Tasic B. Cell. 2025 May 16:S0092-8674(25)00513-6. doi: 10.1016/j.cell.2025.05.002. PubMed 40403729.
Backbone
  Vector backbone: pAAV2
  Vector type: AAV
Growth in bacteria
  Bacterial resistance: Ampicillin, 100 μg/mL
  Growth temperature: 37°C
  Growth strain: NEB Stable
  Copy number: High Copy
Gene/Insert
  Gene/Insert name: SYFP2
  Species: Synthetic
  Promoter: minBG
  Cloning method: Gibson Cloning
Terms and licenses: Academic/Nonprofit Terms; Industry Terms: Not Available to Industry
How to cite: AiP12799 - pAAV-AiE0170h-minBG-SYFP2-WPRE3-BGHpA (Alias: CN2799) was a gift from Allen Institute for Brain Science & Boaz Levi (Addgene plasmid # 230132 ; http://n2t.net/addgene:230132 ; RRID:Addgene_230132)
